Addgene plasmid #147779: pnYC-NpM-HsNot1iso1_1356-1581_V
Purpose: Bacterial Expression of HsNot1iso1_1356-1581
Depositing lab: Elisa Izaurralde. Depositing organization: Max Planck Institute for Developmental Biology. Publication: A DDX6-CNOT1 complex and W-binding pockets in CNOT9 reveal direct links between miRNA target recognition and silencing. Chen Y, Boland A, Kuzuoglu-Ozturk D, Bawankar P, Loh B, Chang CT, Weichenrieder O, Izaurralde E. Mol Cell. 2014 Jun 5;54(5):737-50. doi: 10.1016/j.molcel.2014.03.034. Epub 2014 Apr 24. PubMed 24768540.
Backbone
  Vector backbone: Unknown
  Vector type: Bacterial Expression
Growth in bacteria
  Bacterial resistance: Chloramphenicol, 25 μg/mL
  Growth temperature: 37°C
  Growth strain: DH5alpha
  Copy number: Low Copy
Gene/Insert
  Gene/Insert name: HsNot1iso1_1356-1581
  Species: H. sapiens (human)
  Entrez Gene: CNOT1 (a.k.a. AD-005, CDC39, HPE12, NOT1, NOT1H, VIBOS)
  Cloning method: Unknown
Terms and licenses: Academic/Nonprofit Terms; Industry Terms: Not Available to Industry
Depositor comments: Plasmids from this collection were made available to the research community and donated after the lab closed. Please note that the sequence provided by the depositing laboratory may be theoretical/predicted or based on Sanger sequencing results. There may be discrepancies between sequencing results obtained by Addgene and the depositor sequence. If an Addgene verified sequence is not available, please contact before placing your order to request that our lab fully sequence the plasmid.
How to cite: pnYC-NpM-HsNot1iso1_1356-1581_V was a gift from Elisa Izaurralde (Addgene plasmid # 147779 ; http://n2t.net/addgene:147779 ; RRID:Addgene_147779)
