[The description below was written by a language model from this plasmid's Addgene catalogue record and pLannotate feature annotations shown in this document.]
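Description:
pnYC-NpM-HsNot1iso1_1356-1581_V is a 5.7 kb bacterial expression plasmid for producing a fragment of human CNOT1 (isoform 1, residues 1356–1581), the scaffold subunit of the CCR4-NOT deadenylase complex, in E. coli. The catalogue entry lists the backbone as unknown. The annotated features nevertheless point to a pACYC-type architecture: a p15A origin of replication, a chloramphenicol acetyltransferase gene driven by its own cat promoter, and remnants of a tetracycline resistance gene and its promoter, which appear to be split by the inserted expression cassette. Selection is with chloramphenicol, and the plasmid is recorded as low copy. Because p15A is compatible with ColE1-type origins, a vector of this kind can be maintained alongside a second plasmid, which suits co-expression of binding partners, although the record does not state this intent explicitly.

The expression cassette consists of a T7 promoter with an adjacent lac operator, giving IPTG-inducible transcription in hosts that supply T7 RNA polymerase, followed by the phage T7 gene 10 ribosome binding site. The open reading frame begins with a cytosolic maltose binding protein lacking its signal sequence, which serves as an N-terminal solubility and affinity tag, and continues into the CNOT1 fragment. The annotation tool matched this fragment to the mouse orthologue, whereas the catalogue identifies it as human. A short stretch annotated as a T7 gene 10B-derived sequence and a T7 terminator lie downstream. The associated work concerns the DDX6–CNOT1 complex and CNOT9 in miRNA-mediated silencing, so the construct is presumably used to make recombinant protein for such interaction or structural studies.
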