Features (pLannotate 1.2.2; 16 found; start..end, strand, type, name):
    740..838     -  CDS            YPB2_ECOLX (fragment): Protein predicted: Swiss-Prot protein existence level 4. From Escherichia coli.
   1034..1934    -  CDS            TcR (fragment): tetracycline efflux protein; tet; confers resistance to tetracycline
   1961..1979    +  promoter       T7 promoter: promoter for bacteriophage T7 RNA polymerase
   1980..2004    +  protein_bind   lac operator: The lac repressor binds to the lac operator to inhibit transcription in E. coli. This inhibition can be relieved by adding lactose or isopropyl-β-D-thiogalactopyranoside (IPTG). lac repressor encoded by lacI
   2019..2041    +  RBS            RBS: efficient ribosome binding site from bacteriophage T7 gene 10 (Olins and Rangwala, 1989)
   2052..3148    +  CDS            MBP (fragment): maltose binding protein from E. coli; malE (mutated); This version of the gene does not encode a signal sequence, so MBP will remain in the cytosol.
   3200..3877    +  CDS            Cnot1 (fragment): CNOT1_MOUSE - Also known as Kiaa1007. Experimental evidence at protein level: Swiss-Prot protein existence level 1. Scaffolding component of the CCR4-NOT complex which is one of the major cellular mRNA deadenylases and is linked to various cellular processes including bulk mRNA degradation, miRNA-mediated repression, translational repression during translational initiation and general transcription regulation. Additional complex functions may be a consequence of its influence on mRNA expression. Its scaffolding function implies its interaction with the catalytic complex module and diverse RNA-
   3918..3967    +  CDS            SET1 (fragment): solubility-enhancement tag derived from T7 phage gene 10B
   3975..4022    +  terminator     T7 terminator: transcription terminator for bacteriophage T7 RNA polymerase
   4045..4149    -  CDS            TcR (fragment): tetracycline efflux protein; tet; confers resistance to tetracycline
   4197..4225    -  promoter       tet promoter: E. coli promoter for tetracycline efflux protein gene
   4337..4882    +  rep_origin     p15A ori: Plasmids containing the medium-copy-number p15A origin of replication can be propagated in E. coli cells that contain a second plasmid with the ColE1 origin.
   4970..5025    +  rep_origin     RSF ori (fragment): Plasmids containing the RSF 1030 origin of replication can be propagated in E. coli cells that contain additional plasmids with compatible origins.
   5144..5287    -  mobile_element IS1 (fragment): prokaryotic transposable element IS1
   5408..5510    +  promoter       cat promoter: promoter of the E. coli cat gene encoding chloramphenicol acetyltransferase
   5511..441     +  CDS            CmR (across the origin): chloramphenicol acetyltransferase; cat; confers resistance to chloramphenicol
>Addgene plasmid #147779 | pnYC-NpM-HsNot1iso1_1356-1581_V | addgene full sequence | sequence record 357460 | Addgene NGS Result
CGTATGGCAATGAAAGACGGTGAGCTGGTGATATGGGATAGTGTTCACCCTTGTTACACCGTTTTCCATG
AGCAAACTGAAACGTTTTCATCGCTCTGGAGTGAATACCACGACGATTTCCGGCAGTTTCTACACATATA
TTCGCAAGATGTGGCGTGTTACGGTGAAAACCTGGCCTATTTCCCTAAAGGGTTTATTGAGAATATGTTT
TTCGTCTCAGCCAATCCCTGGGTGAGTTTCACCAGTTTTGATTTAAACGTGGCCAATATGGACAACTTCT
TCGCCCCCGTTTTCACCATGGGCAAATATTATACGCAAGGCGACAAGGTGCTGATGCCGCTGGCGATTCA
GGTTCATCATGCCGTTTGTGATGGCTTCCATGTCGGCAGAATGCTTAATGAATTACAACAGTACTGCGAT
GAGTGGCAGGGCGGGGCGTAATTTTTTTAAGGCAGTTATTGGTGCCCTTAAACGCCTGGTTGCTACGCCT
GAATAAGTGATAATAAGCGGATGAATGGCAGAAATTCGAAAGCAAATTCGACCCGGTCGTCGGTTCAGGG
CAGGGTCGTTAAATAGCCGCTTATGTCTATTGCTGGTTTACCGGTTTATTGACTACCGGAAGCAGTGTGA
CCGTGTGCTTCTCAAATGCCTGAGGCCAGTTTGCTCAGGCTCTCCCCGTGGAGGTAATAATTGACGATAT
GATCATTTATTCTGCCTCCCAGAGCCTGATAAAAACGGTTAGCGCTTCGTTAATACAGATGTAGGTGTTC
CACAGGGTAGCCAGCAGCATCCTGCGATGCAGATCCGGAACATAATGGTGCAGGGCGCTTGTTTCGGCGT
GGGTATGGTGGCAGGCCCCGTGGCCAGGACCCAACGCTGCCCGAGATGCGCCGCGTGCGGCTGCTGGAGA
TGGCGGACGCGATGGATATGTTCTGCCAAGGGTTGGTTTGCGCATTCACAGTTCTCCGCAAGAATTGATT
GGCTCCAATTCTTGGAGTGGTGAATCCGTTAGCGAGGTGCCGCCGGCTTCCATTCAGGTCGAGGTGGCCC
GGCTCCATGCACCGCGACGCAACGCGGGGAGGCAGACAAGGTATAGGGCGGCGCCTACAATCCATGCCAA
CCCGTTCCATGTGCTCGCCGAGGCGGCATAAATCGCCGTGACGATCAGCGGTCCAATGATCGAAGTTAGG
CTGGTAAGAGCCGCGAGCGATCCTTGAAGCTGTCCCTGATGGTCGTCATCTACCTGCCTGGACAGCATGG
CCTGCAACGCGGGCATCCCGATGCCGCCGGAAGCGAGAAGAATCATAATGGGGAAGGCCATCCAGCCTCG
CGTCGCGAACGCCAGCAAGACGTAGCCCAGCGCGTCGGCCGCCATGCCGGCGATAATGGCCTGCTTCTCG
CCGAAACGTTTGGTGGCGGGACCAGTGACGAAGGCTTGAGCGAGGGCGTGCAAGATTCCGAATACCGCAA
GCGACAGGCCGATCATCGTCGCGCTCCAGCGAAAGCGGTCCTCGCCGAAAATGACCCAGAGCGCTGCCGG
CACCTGTCCTACGAGTTGCATGATAAAGAAGACAGTCATAAGTGCGGCGACGATAGTCATGCCCCGCGCC
CACCGGAAGGAGCTGACTGGGTTGAAGGCTCTCAAGGGCATCGGTCGACGCTCTCCCTTATGCGACTCCT
GCATTAGGAAGCAGCCCAGTAGTAGGTTGAGGCCGTTGAGCACCGCCGCCGCAAGGAATGGTGCATGCAA
GGAGATGGCGCCCAACAGTCCCCCGGCCACGGGGCCTGCCACCATACCCACGCCGAAACAAGCGCTCATG
AGCCCGAAGTGGCGAGCCCGATCTTCCCCATCGGTGATGTCGGCGATATAGGCGCCAGCAACCGCACCTG
TGGCGCCGGTGATGCCGGCCACGATGCGTCCGGCGTAGAGGATCAGACTAAGATCTCGATCCCGCGAAAT
TAATACGACTCACTATAGGGGAATTGTGAGCGGATAACAATTCCCCACTAGTAATAATTTTGTTTAACTT
TAAGAAGGAGATATACCATGGAAACTGAAGAAGGTAAACTGGTAATCTGGATTAACGGCGATAAAGGCTA
TAACGGTCTCGCTGAAGTCGGTAAGAAATTCGAGAAAGATACCGGAATTAAAGTCACCGTTGAGCATCCG
GATAAACTGGAAGAGAAATTCCCACAGGTTGCGGCAACTGGCGATGGCCCTGACATTATCTTCTGGGCAC
ACGACCGCTTTGGTGGCTACGCTCAATCTGGCCTGTTGGCTGAAATCACCCCGGACAAAGCGTTCCAGGA
CAAGCTGTATCCGTTTACCTGGGATGCCGTACGTTACAACGGCAAGCTGATTGCTTACCCGATCGCTGTT
GAAGCGTTATCGCTGATTTATAACAAAGACCTGCTGCCGAACCCGCCAAAAACCTGGGAAGAGATCCCGG
CGCTGGATAAAGAACTGAAAGCGAAAGGTAAGAGCGCCCTGATGTTCAACCTGCAAGAACCGTACTTCAC
CTGGCCGCTGATTGCTGCTGACGGGGGTTATGCGTTCAAGTATGAAAACGGCAAGTACGACATTAAAGAC
GTGGGCGTGGATAACGCTGGCGCGAAAGCGGGTCTGACCTTCCTGGTTGACCTGATTAAAAACAAACACA
TGAATGCAGACACCGATTACTCCATCGCAGAAGCTGCCTTTAATAAAGGCGAAACAGCGATGACCATCAA
CGGCCCGTGGGCATGGTCCAACATCGACACCAGCAAAGTGAATTATGGTGTAACGGTACTGCCGACCTTC
AAGGGTCAACCATCCAAACCGTTCGTTGGCGTGCTGAGCGCAGGTATTAACGCCGCCAGTCCGAACAAAG
AGCTGGCGAAAGAGTTCCTCGAAAACTATCTGCTGACTGATGAAGGTCTGGAAGCGGTTAATAAAGACAA
ACCGCTGGGTGCCGTAGCGCTGAAGTCTTACGAGGAAGAGTTGGCGAAAGATCCACGTATTGCCGCCACG
ATGGAAAACGCCCAGAAAGGTGAAATCATGCCGAACATCCCGCAGATGTCCGCTTTCTGGTATGCCGTGC
GTACTGCGGTGATCAACGCCGCCAGCGGTCGTCAGACTGTCGATGAAGCCCTTAAAGACGCGCAGACTGG
TACCGGCAGCGGCCTGGAAGTTCTGTTCCAGGGGCCCCATATGCTCGAGCAGTACAGCTACCACGACATC
AATGTCTATTCCCTTGCGGGCTTGGCACCACACATTACTCTAAATCCAACAATTCCCTTGTTTCAGGCCC
ATCCACAGTTGAAGCAGTGTGTGCGTCAGGCAATTGAACGGGCTGTCCAGGAGCTGGTCCATCCTGTGGT
GGATCGATCAATTAAGATTGCCATGACTACTTGTGAGCAAATAGTCAGGAAGGATTTTGCCCTGGATTCG
GAGGAATCTCGAATGCGAATAGCAGCTCATCACATGATGCGTAACTTGACAGCTGGAATGGCTATGATTA
CATGCAGGGAACCTTTGCTCATGAGCATATCTACCAACTTAAAAAACAGTTTTGCCTCAGCCCTTCGTAC
TGCTTCCCCACAACAAAGAGAAATGATGGATCAGGCAGCTGCTCAATTAGCTCAGGACAATTGTGAGTTG
GCTTGCTGTTTTATTCAGAAGACTGCAGTAGAAAAAGCAGGCCCTGAGATGGACAAGAGATTAGCAACTG
AATTTGAGCTGAGAAAACATGCTAGGCAAGAAGGACGCAGATACTGTGATCCTGTTGTTTTAACATATCA
AGCTGAACGGATGCCAGAGCAAATCAGGCTGAAAGTTGGTGGTGTGGACCCAAAGCAGTTGGCTGTTTAC
GAAGAGTTTGCACGCAATGTTCCTGGCTAAGGATCCTAATAGTCTAGAGCTAGCCCTAGGAGATCCGGCT
GCTAACAAAGCCCGAAAGGAAGCTGAGTTGGCTGCTGCCACCGCTGAGCAATAACTAGCATAACCCCTTG
GGGCCTCTAAACGGGTCTTGAGGGGTTTTTTGCTGAAAGGAGGAACTATATCCGGATATCCCGCAAGAGG
CCCGGCAGTACCGGCATAACCAAGCCTATGCCTACAGCATCCAGGGTGACGGTGCCGAGGATGACGATGA
GCGCATTGTTAGATTTCATACACGGTGCCTGACTGCGTTAGCAATTTAACTGTGATAAACTACCGCATTA
AAGCTTATCGATGATAAGCTGTCAAACATGAGAATTACAACTTATATCGTATGGGGCTGACTTCAGGTGC
TACATTTGAAGAGATAAATTGCACTGAAATCAAGAAATATTTTATCTGATTAATAAGATGATCTTCTTGA
GATCGTTTTGGTCTGCGCGTAATCTCTTGCTCTGAAAACGAAAAAACCGCCTTGCAGGGCGGTTTTTCGA
AGGTTCTCTGAGCTACCAACTCTTTGAACCGAGGTAACTGGCTTGGAGGAGCGCAGTCACCAAAACTTGT
CCTTTCAGTTTAGCCTTAACCGGCGCATGACTTCAAGACTAACTCCTCTAAATCAATTACCAGTGGCTGC
TGCCAGTGGTGCTTTTGCATGTCTTTCCGGGTTGGACTCAAGACGATAGTTACCGGATAAGGCGCAGCGG
TCGGACTGAACGGGGGGTTCGTGCATACAGTCCAGCTTGGAGCGAACTGCCTACCCGGAACTGAGTGTCA
GGCGTGGAATGAGACAAACGCGGCCATAACAGCGGAATGACACCGGTAAACCGAAAGGCAGGAACAGGAG
AGCGCACGAGGGAGCCGCCAGGGGGAAACGCCTGGTATCTTTATAGTCCTGTCGGGTTTCGCCACCACTG
ATTTGAGCGTCAGATTTCGTGATGCTTGTCAGGGGGGCGGAGCCTATGGAAAAACGGCTTTGCCGCGGCC
CTCTCACTTCCCTGTTAAGTATCTTCCTGGCATCTTCCAGGAAATCTCCGCCCCGTTCGTAAGCCATTTC
CGCTCGCCGCAGTCGAACGACCGAGCGTAGCGAGTCAGTGAGCGAGGAAGCGGAATATATCCTGTATCAC
ATATTCTGCTGACGCACCGGTGCAGCCTTTTTTCTCCTGCCACATGAAGCACTTCACTGACACCCTCATC
AGTGCCAACATAGTAAGCCAGTATACACTCCCCTAGCGCTGATGTCCGGCGGTGCTTTTGCCGTTACGCA
CCACCCCGTCAGTAGCTGAACAGGAGGGACAGCTGATAGAAACAGAAGCCACTGGAGCACCTCAAAAACA
CCATCATACACTAAATCAGTAAGTTGGCAGCATCACCCGACGCACTTTGCGCCGAATAAATACCTGTGAC
GGAAGATCACTTCGCAGAATAAATAAATCCTGGTGTCCCTGTTGATACCGGGAAGCCCTGGGCCAACTTT
TGGCGAAAATGAGACGTTGATCGGCACGTAAGAGGTTCCAACTTTCACCATAATGAAATAAGATCACTAC
CGGGCGTATTTTTTGAGTTATCGAGATTTTCAGGAGCTAAGGAAGCTAAAATGGAGAAAAAAATCACTGG
ATATACCACCGTTGATATATCCCAATGGCATCGTAAAGAACATTTTGAGGCATTTCAGTCAGTTGCTCAA
TGTACCTATAACCAGACCGTTCAGCTGGATATTACGGCCTTTTTAAAGACCGTAAAGAAAAATAAGCACA
AGTTTTATCCGGCCTTTATTCACATTCTTGCCCGCCTGATGAATGCTCATCCGGAATTC
